>Addgene plasmid #179296 | BPK1179 | addgene full sequence | sequence record 354383 | Addgene NGS Result
GACATTGATTATTGACTAGTTATTAATAGTAATCAATTACGGGGTCATTAGTTCATAGCCCATATATGGA
GTTCCGCGTTACATAACTTACGGTAAATGGCCCGCCTGGCTGACCGCCCAACGACCCCCGCCCATTGACG
TCAATAATGACGTATGTTCCCATAGTAACGCCAATAGGGACTTTCCATTGACGTCAATGGGTGGAGTATT
TACGGTAAACTGCCCACTTGGCAGTACATCAAGTGTATCATATGCCAAGTACGCCCCCTATTGACGTCAA
TGACGGTAAATGGCCCGCCTGGCATTATGCCCAGTACATGACCTTATGGGACTTTCCTACTTGGCAGTAC
ATCTACGTATTAGTCATCGCTATTACCATGGTCGAGGTGAGCCCCACGTTCTGCTTCACTCTCCCCATCT
CCCCCCCCTCCCCACCCCCAATTTTGTATTTATTTATTTTTTAATTATTTTGTGCAGCGATGGGGGCGGG
GGGGGGGGGGGGGCGCGCGCCRGGSGGGGSGGGGSGGGGSGRGGGGSGGGGSGGGGSGRGGSGGRGRGGK
GSGGCGGCAGCCAATCAGAGCGGCGCGCTCCGAAAGTTTCCTTTTATGGCGAGGCGGCGGCGGCGGCGGC
CCTATAAAAAGCGAAGCGCGCGGCGGGCGGGAGTCGCTGCGCGCTGCCTTCGCCCCGTGCCCCGCTCCGC
CGCCGCCTCGCGCCGCCCGCCCCGGCTCTGACTGACCGCGTTACTCCCACAGGTGAGCGGGCGGGACGGC
CCTTCTCCTCCGGGCTGTAATTAGCGCTTGGTTTAATGACGGCTTGTTTCTTTTCTGTGGCTGCGTGAAA
GCCTTGAGGGGCTCCGGGAGGGCCCTTTGTGCGGGGGGAGCGGCTCGGGGGGTGCGTGCGTGTGTGTGTG
CGTGGGGAGCGCCGCGTGCGGCTCCGCGCTGCCCGGCGGCTGTGAGCGCTGCGGGCGCGGCGCGGGGCTT
TGTGCGCTCCGCAGTGTGCGCGAGGGGAGCGCGGCCGGGGGCGGTGCCCCGCGGTGCGGGGGGGGCTGCG
AGGGGAACAAAGGCTGCGTGCGGGGTGTGTGCGTGGGGGGGTGAGCAGGGGGTGTGGGCGCGTCGGTCGG
GCTGCAACCCCCCCTGCACCCCCCTCCCCGAGTTGCTGAGCACGGCCCGGCTTCGGGTGCGGGGCTCCGT
ACGGGGCGTGGCGCGGGGCTCGCCGTGCCGGGCGGGGGGTGGCGGCAGGTGGGGGTGCCGGGCGGGGCGG
GGCCGCCTCGGGCCGGGGAGGGCTCGGGGGAGGGGCGCGGCGGCCCCCGGAGCGCCGGCGGCTGTCGAGG
CGCGGCGAGCCGCAGCCATTGCCTTTTATGGTAATCGTGCGAGAGGGCGCAGGGACTTCCTTTGTCCCAA
ATCTGTGCGGAGCCGAAATCTGGGAGGCGCCGCCGCACCCCCTCTAGCGGGCGCGGGGCGAAGCGGTGCG
GCGCCGGCAGGAAGGAAATGGGCGGGGAGGGCCTTCGTGCGTCGCCGCGCCGCCGTCCCCTTCTCCCTCT
CCAGCCTCGGGGCTGTCCGCGGGGGGACGGCTGCCTTCGGGGGGGACGGGGCAGGGCGGGGTTCGGCTTC
TGGCGTGTGACCGGCGGCTCTAGAGCCTCTGCTAACCATGTTCATGCCTTCTTCTTTTTCCTACAGCTCC
TGGGCAACGTGCTGGTTATTGTGCTGTCTCATCATTTTGGCAAAGAATTCTGCAGTCGACGGTACCGCGG
GCCCGGGATCCACCGGTCGCCACCATGGCGCCGAAAAAAAAACGCAAAGTGAACGGCGGAGGGTCCGGAG
GAGGCGGTAGCGGAGGCGATAAAAAGTATTCTATTGGTTTAGCCATCGGCACTAATTCCGTTGGATGGGC
TGTCATAACCGATGAATACAAAGTACCTTCAAAGAAATTTAAGGTGTTGGGGAACACAGACCGTCATTCG
ATTAAAAAGAATCTTATCGGTGCCCTCCTATTCGATAGTGGCGAAACGGCAGAGGCGACTCGCCTGAAAC
GAACCGCTCGGAGAAGGTATACACGTCGCAAGAACCGAATATGTTACTTACAAGAAATTTTTAGCAATGA
GATGGCCAAAGTTGACGATTCTTTCTTTCACCGTTTGGAAGAGTCCTTCCTTGTCGAAGAGGACAAGAAA
CATGAACGGCACCCCATCTTTGGAAACATAGTAGATGAGGTGGCATATCATGAAAAGTACCCAACGATTT
ATCACCTCAGAAAAAAGCTAGTTGACTCAACTGATAAAGCGGACCTGAGGTTAATCTACTTGGCTCTTGC
CCATATGATAAAGTTCCGTGGGCACTTTCTCATTGAGGGTGATCTAAATCCGGACAACTCGGATGTCGAC
AAACTGTTCATCCAGTTAGTACAAACCTATAATCAGTTGTTTGAAGAGAACCCTATAAATGCAAGTGGCG
TGGATGCGAAGGCTATTCTTAGCGCCCGCCTCTCTAAATCCCGACGGCTAGAAAACCTGATCGCACAATT
ACCCGGAGAGAAGAAAAATGGGTTGTTCGGTAACCTTATAGCGCTCTCACTAGGCCTGACACCAAATTTT
AAGTCGAACTTCGACTTAGCTGAAGATGCCAAATTGCAGCTTAGTAAGGACACGTACGATGACGATCTCG
ACAATCTACTGGCACAAATTGGAGATCAGTATGCGGACTTATTTTTGGCTGCCAAAAACCTTAGCGATGC
AATCCTCCTATCTGACATACTGAGAGTTAATACTGAGATTACCAAGGCGCCGTTATCCGCTTCAATGATC
AAAAGGTACGATGAACATCACCAAGACTTGACACTTCTCAAGGCCCTAGTCCGTCAGCAACTGCCTGAGA
AATATAAGGAAATATTCTTTGATCAGTCGAAAAACGGGTACGCAGGTTATATTGACGGCGGAGCGAGTCA
AGAGGAATTCTACAAGTTTATCAAACCCATATTAGAGAAGATGGATGGGACGGAAGAGTTGCTTGTAAAA
CTCAATCGCGAAGATCTACTGCGAAAGCAGCGGACTTTCGACAACGGTAGCATTCCACATCAAATCCACT
TAGGCGAATTGCATGCTATACTTAGAAGGCAGGAGGATTTTTATCCGTTCCTCAAAGACAATCGTGAAAA
GATTGAGAAAATCCTAACCTTTCGCATACCTTACTATGTGGGACCCCTGGCCCGAGGGAACTCTCGGTTC
GCATGGATGACAAGAAAGTCCGAAGAAACGATTACTCCATGGAATTTTGAGGAAGTTGTCGATAAAGGTG
CGTCAGCTCAATCGTTCATCGAGAGGATGACCAACTTTGACAAGAATTTACCGAACGAAAAAGTATTGCC
TAAGCACAGTTTACTTTACGAGTATTTCACAGTGTACAATGAACTCACGAAAGTTAAGTATGTCACTGAG
GGCATGCGTAAACCCGCCTTTCTAAGCGGAGAACAGAAGAAAGCAATAGTAGATCTGTTATTCAAGACCA
ACCGCAAAGTGACAGTTAAGCAATTGAAAGAGGACTACTTTAAGAAAATTGAATGCTTCGATTCTGTCGA
GATCTCCGGGGTAGAAGATCGATTTAATGCGTCACTTGGTACGTATCATGACCTCCTAAAGATAATTAAA
GATAAGGACTTCCTGGATAACGAAGAGAATGAAGATATCTTAGAAGATATAGTGTTGACTCTTACCCTCT
TTGAAGATCGGGAAATGATTGAGGAAAGACTAAAAACATACGCTCACCTGTTCGACGATAAGGTTATGAA
ACAGTTAAAGAGGCGTCGCTATACGGGCTGGGGACGATTGTCGCGGAAACTTATCAACGGGATAAGAGAC
AAGCAAAGTGGTAAAACTATTCTCGATTTTCTAAAGAGCGACGGCTTCGCCAATAGGAACTTTATGCAGC
TGATCCATGATGACTCTTTAACCTTCAAAGAGGATATACAAAAGGCACAGGTTTCCGGACAAGGGGACTC
ATTGCACGAACATATTGCGAATCTTGCTGGTTCGCCAGCCATCAAAAAGGGCATACTCCAGACAGTCAAA
GTAGTGGATGAGCTAGTTAAGGTCATGGGACGTCACAAACCGGAAAACATTGTAATCGAGATGGCACGCG
AAAATCAAACGACTCAGAAGGGGCAAAAAAACAGTCGAGAGCGGATGAAGAGAATAGAAGAGGGTATTAA
AGAACTGGGCAGCCAGATCTTAAAGGAGCATCCTGTGGAAAATACCCAATTGCAGAACGAGAAACTTTAC
CTCTATTACCTACAAAATGGAAGGGACATGTATGTTGATCAGGAACTGGACATAAACCGTTTATCTGATT
ACGACGTCGATGCCATTGTACCCCAATCCTTTTTGAAGGACGATTCAATCGACAATAAAGTGCTTACACG
CTCGGATAAGAACCGAGGGAAAAGTGACAATGTTCCAAGCGAGGAAGTCGTAAAGAAAATGAAGAACTAT
TGGCGGCAGCTCCTAAATGCGAAACTGATAACGCAAAGAAAGTTCGATAACTTAACTAAAGCTGAGAGGG
GTGGCTTGTCTGAACTTGACAAGGCCGGATTTATTAAACGTCAGCTCGTGGAAACCCGCCAAATCACAAA
GCATGTTGCACAGATACTAGATTCCCGAATGAATACGAAATACGACGAGAACGATAAGCTGATTCGGGAA
GTCAAAGTAATCACTTTAAAGTCAAAATTGGTGTCGGACTTCAGAAAGGATTTTCAATTCTATAAAGTTA
GGGAGATAAATAACTACCACCATGCGCACGACGCTTATCTTAATGCCGTCGTAGGGACCGCACTCATTAA
GAAATACCCGAAGCTAGAAAGTGAGTTTGTGTATGGTGATTACAAAGTTTATGACGTCCGTAAGATGATC
GCGAAAAGCGAACAGGAGATAGGCAAGGCTACAGCCAAATACTTCTTTTATTCTAACATTATGAATTTCT
TTAAGACGGAAATCACTCTGGCAAACGGAGAGATACGCAAACGACCTTTAATTGAAACCAATGGGGAGAC
AGGTGAAATCGTATGGGATAAGGGCCGGGACTTCGCGACGGTGAGAAAAGTTTTGTCCATGCCCCAAGTC
AACATAGTAAAGAAAACTGAGGTGCAGACCGGAGGGTTTTCAAAGGAATCGATTCTTCCAAAAAGGAATA
GTGATAAGCTCATCGCTCGTAAAAAGGACTGGGACCCGAAAAAGTACGGTGGCTTCGATAGCCCTACAGT
TGCCTATTCTGTCCTAGTAGTGGCAAAAGTTGAGAAGGGAAAATCCAAGAAACTGAAGTCAGTCAAAGAA
TTATTGGGGATAACGATTATGGAGCGCTCGTCTTTTGAAAAGAACCCCATCGACTTCCTTGAGGCGAAAG
GTTACAAGGAAGTAAAAAAGGATCTCATAATTAAACTACCAAAGTATAGTCTGTTTGAGTTAGAAAATGG
CCGAAAACGGATGTTGGCTAGCGCCGGAGAGCTTCAAAAGGGGAACGAACTCGCACTACCGTCTAAATAC
GTGAATTTCCTGTATTTAGCGTCCCATTACGAGAAGTTGAAAGGTTCACCTGAAGATAACGAACAGAAGC
AACTTTTTGTTGAGCAGCACAAACATTATCTCGACGAAATCATAGAGCAAATTTCGGAATTCAGTAAGAG
AGTCATCCTAGCTGATGCCAATCTGGACAAAGTATTAAGCGCATACAACAAGCACAGGGATAAACCCATA
CGTGAGCAGGCGGAAAATATTATCCATTTGTTTACTCTTACCAACCTCGGCGCTCCAGCCGCATTCAAGT
ATTTTGACACAACGATAGATCGCAAACGATACACTTCTACCAAGGAGGTGCTAGACGCGACACTGATTCA
CCAATCCATCACGGGATTATATGAAACTCGGATAGATTTGTCACAGCTTGGGGGTGACGGATCCCCCAAG
AAGAAGAGGAAAGTCTCGAGCGACTACAAAGACCATGACGGTGATTATAAAGATCATGACATCGATTACA
AGGATGACGATGACAAGGCTGCAGGAGGCGGTGGAAGCGGGGGAAGGGGAGTGCAGGTGGAAACCATCTC
CCCAGGAGACGGGCGCACCTTCCCCAAGCGCGGCCAGACCTGCGTGGTGCACTACACCGGGATGCTTGAA
GATGGAAAGAAATTTGATTCCTCCCGGGACAGAAACAAGCCCTTTAAGTTTATGCTAGGCAAGCAGGAGG
TGATCCGAGGCTGGGAAGAAGGGGTTGCCCAGATGAGTGTGGGTCAGAGAGCCAAACTGACTATATCTCC
AGATTATGCCTATGGTGCCACTGGGCACCCAGGCATCATCCCACCACATGCCACTCTCGTCTTCGATGTG
GAGCTTCTAAAACTGGAAGGTTCTAGGGGAGTGCAGGTGGAAACCATCTCCCCAGGAGACGGGCGCACCT
TCCCCAAGCGCGGCCAGACCTGCGTGGTGCACTACACCGGGATGCTTGAAGATGGAAAGAAATTTGATTC
CTCCCGGGACAGAAACAAGCCCTTTAAGTTTATGCTAGGCAAGCAGGAGGTGATCCGAGGCTGGGAAGAA
GGGGTTGCCCAGATGAGTGTGGGTCAGAGAGCCAAACTGACTATATCTCCAGATTATGCCTATGGTGCCA
CTGGGCACCCAGGCATCATCCCACCACATGCCACTCTCGTCTTCGATGTGGAGCTTCTAAAACTGGAAGG
GGGAAGCGGTGGAAGCGGGAGGGGAGTGCAGGTGGAAACCATCTCCCCAGGAGACGGGCGCACCTTCCCC
AAGCGCGGCCAGACCTGCGTGGTGCACTACACCGGGATGCTTGAAGATGGAAAGAAATTTGATTCCTCCC
GGGACAGAAACAAGCCCTTTAAGTTTATGCTAGGCAAGCAGGAGGTGATCCGAGGCTGGGAAGAAGGGGT
TGCCCAGATGAGTGTGGGTCAGAGAGCCAAACTGACTATATCTCCAGATTATGCCTATGGTGCCACTGGG
CACCCAGGCATCATCCCACCACATGCCACTCTCGTCTTCGATGTGGAGCTTCTAAAACTGGAAGGTTCTA
GGGGAGTGCAGGTGGAAACCATCTCCCCAGGAGACGGGCGCACCTTCCCCAAGCGCGGCCAGACCTGCGT
GGTGCACTACACCGGGATGCTTGAAGATGGAAAGAAATTTGATTCCTCCCGGGACAGAAACAAGCCCTTT
AAGTTTATGCTAGGCAAGCAGGAGGTGATCCGAGGCTGGGAAGAAGGGGTTGCCCAGATGAGTGTGGGTC
AGAGAGCCAAACTGACTATATCTCCAGATTATGCCTATGGTGCCACTGGGCACCCAGGCATCATCCCACC
ACATGCCACTCTCGTCTTCGATGTGGAGCTTCTAAAACTGGAAGGATAAGCGGCCGCACTCCTCAGGTGC
AGGCTGCCTATCAGAAGGTGGTGGCTGGTGTGGCCAATGCCCTGGCTCACAAATACCACTGAGATCTTTT
TCCCTCTGCCAAAAATTATGGGGACATCATGAAGCCCCTTGAGCATCTGACTTCTGGCTAATAAAGGAAA
TTTATTTTCATTGCAATAGTGTGTTGGAATTTTTTGTGTCTCTCACTCGGAAGGACATATGGGAGGGCAA
ATCATTTAAAACATCAGAATGAGTATTTGGTTTAGAGTTTGGCAACATATGCCCATATGCTGGCTGCCAT
GAACAAAGGTTGGCTATAAAGAGGTCATCAGTATATGAAACAGCCCCCTGCTGTCCATTCCTTATTCCAT
AGAAAAGCCTTGACTTGAGGTTAGATTTTTTTTATATTTTGTTTTGTGTTATTTTTTTCTTTAACATCCC
TAAAATTTTCCTTACATGTTTTACTAGCCAGATTTTTCCTCCTCTCCTGACTACTCCCAGTCATAGCTGT
CCCTCTTCTCTTATGGAGATCCCTCGACCTGCAGCCCAAGCTTGGCGTAATCATGGTCATAGCTGTTTCC
TGTGTGAAATTGTTATCCGCTCACAATTCCACACAACATACGAGCCGGAAGCATAAAGTGTAAAGCCTGG
GGTGCCTAATGAGTGAGCTAACTCACATTAATTGCGTTGCGCTCACTGCCCGCTTTCCAGTCGGGAAACC
TGTCGTGCCAGCGGATCCGCATCTCAATTAGTCAGCAACCATAGTCCCGCCCCTAACTCCGCCCATCCCG
CCCCTAACTCCGCCCATCCCGCCCCTAACTCCGCCCAGTTCCGCCCATTCTCCGCCCCATGGCTGACTAA
TTTTTTTTATTTATGCAGAGGCCGAGGCCGCCTCGGCCTCTGAGCTATTCCAGAAGTAGTGAGGAGGCTT
TTTTGGAGGCCTAGGCTTTTGCAAAAAGCTAACTTGTTTATTGCAGCTTATAATGGTTACAAATAAAGCA
ATAGCATCACAAATTTCACAAATAAAGCATTTTTTTCACTGCATTCTAGTTGTGGTTTGTCCAAACTCAT
CAATGTATCTTATCATGTCTGGATCCGCTGCATTAATGAATCGGCCAACGCGCGGGGAGAGGCGGTTTGC
GTATTGGGCGCTCTTCCGCTTCCTCGCTCACTGACTCGCTGCGCTCGGTCGTTCGGCTGCGGCGAGCGGT
ATCAGCTCACTCAAAGGCGGTAATACGGTTATCCACAGAATCAGGGGATAACGCAGGAAAGAACATGTGA
GCAAAAGGCCAGCAAAAGGCCAGGAACCGTAAAAAGGCCGCGTTGCTGGCGTTTTTCCATAGGCTCCGCC
CCCCTGACGAGCATCACAAAAATCGACGCTCAAGTCAGAGGTGGCGAAACCCGACAGGACTATAAAGATA
CCAGGCGTTTCCCCCTGGAAGCTCCCTCGTGCGCTCTCCTGTTCCGACCCTGCCGCTTACCGGATACCTG
TCCGCCTTTCTCCCTTCGGGAAGCGTGGCGCTTTCTCATAGCTCACGCTGTAGGTATCTCAGTTCGGTGT
AGGTCGTTCGCTCCAAGCTGGGCTGTGTGCACGAACCCCCCGTTCAGCCCGACCGCTGCGCCTTATCCGG
TAACTATCGTCTTGAGTCCAACCCGGTAAGACACGACTTATCGCCACTGGCAGCAGCCACTGGTAACAGG
ATTAGCAGAGCGAGGTATGTAGGCGGTGCTACAGAGTTCTTGAAGTGGTGGCCTAACTACGGCTACACTA
GAAGAACAGTATTTGGTATCTGCGCTCTGCTGAAGCCAGTTACCTTCGGAAAAAGAGTTGGTAGCTCTTG
ATCCGGCAAACAAACCACCGCTGGTAGCGGTGGTTTTTTTGTTTGCAAGCAGCAGATTACGCGCAGAAAA
AAAGGATCTCAAGAAGATCCTTTGATCTTTTCTACGGGGTCTGACGCTCAGTGGAACGAAAACTCACGTT
AAGGGATTTTGGTCATGAGATTATCAAAAAGGATCTTCACCTAGATCCTTTTAAATTAAAAATGAAGTTT
TAAATCAATCTAAAGTATATATGAGTAAACTTGGTCTGACAGTTACCAATGCTTAATCAGTGAGGCACCT
ATCTCAGCGATCTGTCTATTTCGTTCATCCATAGTTGCCTGACTCCCCGTCGTGTAGATAACTACGATAC
GGGAGGGCTTACCATCTGGCCCCAGTGCTGCAATGATACCGCGAGACCCACGCTCACCGGCTCCAGATTT
ATCAGCAATAAACCAGCCAGCCGGAAGGGCCGAGCGCAGAAGTGGTCCTGCAACTTTATCCGCCTCCATC
CAGTCTATTAATTGTTGCCGGGAAGCTAGAGTAAGTAGTTCGCCAGTTAATAGTTTGCGCAACGTTGTTG
CCATTGCTACAGGCATCGTGGTGTCACGCTCGTCGTTTGGTATGGCTTCATTCAGCTCCGGTTCCCAACG
ATCAAGGCGAGTTACATGATCCCCCATGTTGTGCAAAAAAGCGGTTAGCTCCTTCGGTCCTCCGATCGTT
GTCAGAAGTAAGTTGGCCGCAGTGTTATCACTCATGGTTATGGCAGCACTGCATAATTCTCTTACTGTCA
TGCCATCCGTAAGATGCTTTTCTGTGACTGGTGAGTACTCAACCAAGTCATTCTGAGAATAGTGTATGCG
GCGACCGAGTTGCTCTTGCCCGGCGTCAATACGGGATAATACCGCGCCACATAGCAGAACTTTAAAAGTG
CTCATCATTGGAAAACGTTCTTCGGGGCGAAAACTCTCAAGGATCTTACCGCTGTTGAGATCCAGTTCGA
TGTAACCCACTCGTGCACCCAACTGATCTTCAGCATCTTTTACTTTCACCAGCGTTTCTGGGTGAGCAAA
AACAGGAAGGCAAAATGCCGCAAAAAAGGGAATAAGGGCGACACGGAAATGTTGAATACTCATACTCTTC
CTTTTTCAATATTATTGAAGCATTTATCAGGGTTATTGTCTCATGAGCGGATACATATTTGAATGTATTT
AGAAAAATAAACAAATAGGGGTTCCGCGCACATTTCCCCGAAAAGTGCCACCTGGGTC
Features (pLannotate 1.2.2; 23 found; start..end, strand, type, name):
      1..380     +  enhancer       CMV enhancer: human cytomegalovirus immediate early enhancer
    660..1676    +  intron         chimeric intron: chimera between introns from chicken β-actin and rabbit β-globin
   1725..1761    +  misc_feature   MCS (fragment): multiple cloning site
   1838..5938    +  CDS            Cas9 VQR: Streptococcus pyogenes Cas9 endonuclease with the D1135V/R1335Q/T1337R mutations has an altered recognition specificity for the protospacer adjacent motif (PAM) (Kleinstiver et al., 2015)
   5972..6037    +  CDS            3xFLAG: three tandem FLAG® epitope tags, followed by an enterokinase cleavage site
   6068..6388    +  CDS            DmrB: F36V mutant of FK506-binding protein FKBP12 binds synthetic ligands that do not bind wild-type FKBP
   6398..6718    +  CDS            DmrB: F36V mutant of FK506-binding protein FKBP12 binds synthetic ligands that do not bind wild-type FKBP
   6743..7063    +  CDS            DmrB: F36V mutant of FK506-binding protein FKBP12 binds synthetic ligands that do not bind wild-type FKBP
   7073..7393    +  CDS            DmrB: F36V mutant of FK506-binding protein FKBP12 binds synthetic ligands that do not bind wild-type FKBP
   7408..7479    +  CDS            HBB (fragment): HBB_PONPY - Experimental evidence at transcript level: Swiss-Prot protein existence level 2. Involved in oxygen transport from the lung to the various peripheral tissues. From Pongo pygmaeus (Bornean orangutan).
   7550..7605    +  polyA_signal   β-globin poly(A) signal: rabbit β-globin polyadenylation signal (Gil and Proudfoot, 1987)
   7990..8006    -  protein_bind   lac operator: The lac repressor binds to the lac operator to inhibit transcription in E. coli. This inhibition can be relieved by adding lactose or isopropyl-β-D-thiogalactopyranoside (IPTG). lac repressor encoded by lacI
   8014..8044    -  promoter       lac promoter: promoter for the E. coli lac operon
   8059..8080    -  protein_bind   CAP binding site: CAP binding activates transcription in the presence of cAMP. E. coli catabolite activator protein
   8093..8132    -  CDS            lacI (fragment): lac repressor; lacI; The lac repressor binds to the lac operator to inhibit transcription in E. coli. This inhibition can be relieved by adding lactose or isopropyl-β-D-thiogalactopyranoside (IPTG).
   8139..8161    +  promoter       SV40 promoter (fragment): SV40 enhancer and early promoter
   8165..8185    +  rep_origin     SV40 ori (fragment): SV40 origin of replication
   8206..8341    +  rep_origin     SV40 ori: SV40 origin of replication
   8361..8495    +  polyA_signal   SV40 poly(A) signal: SV40 polyadenylation signal
   8497..8551    -  CDS            lacI (fragment): lac repressor; lacI; The lac repressor binds to the lac operator to inhibit transcription in E. coli. This inhibition can be relieved by adding lactose or isopropyl-β-D-thiogalactopyranoside (IPTG).
   8734..9322    -  rep_origin     ori: high-copy-number ColE1/pMB1/pBR322/pUC origin of replication
   9493..10353   -  CDS            AmpR: β-lactamase; bla; confers resistance to ampicillin, carbenicillin, and related antibiotics
  10354..10458   -  promoter       AmpR promoter: bla
