[The description below was written by a language model from this plasmid's Addgene catalogue record and pLannotate feature annotations shown in this document.]
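Description:
BPK1179 is a mammalian expression plasmid built on the pCAG-CFP backbone that encodes a catalytically inactive Streptococcus pyogenes Cas9 (dCas9, carrying the D10A and H840A nuclease-inactivating mutations) fused to four tandem DmrA dimerization domains. Expression is driven by the CAG promoter, seen in the feature table as the CMV immediate-early enhancer followed by the chicken β-actin/rabbit β-globin chimeric intron, and transcripts are terminated by a rabbit β-globin polyadenylation signal. The plasmid is maintained in E. coli through a high-copy ColE1/pUC-type origin and selected with ampicillin via the β-lactamase gene. Backbone remnants include lac promoter/operator elements, an SV40 origin and an SV40 poly(A) signal.

In the annotated open reading frame, the Cas9 coding sequence is followed by a 3xFLAG epitope tag for detection and then four repeats of an FKBP12-derived domain. The automated annotation labels these repeats as DmrB (the F36V FKBP variant) and the Cas9 as the VQR PAM variant. These are nearest-match calls by the annotation software, and they differ from the catalogue entry, which specifies DmrA domains and lists only the D10A and H840A changes. The catalogue description should be taken as the intended design. The sequenced record is also slightly shorter than the stated total vector size.

DmrA is one half of a chemically inducible heterodimerization pair, so the fusion places four ligand-dependent docking sites on a guide RNA-programmed DNA-binding protein. A partner protein fused to the complementary domain, such as a transcriptional activator, can then be recruited to the target site. This fits the associated work on CRISPR-mediated activation of genes in human cells. The partner construct and guide RNA are not part of this plasmid.
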