Addgene plasmid #179296: BPK1179
Depositing lab: Keith Joung. Publication: Augmenting and directing long-range CRISPR-mediated activation in human cells. Tak YE, Horng JE, Perry NT, Schultz HT, Iyer S, Yao Q, Zou LS, Aryee MJ, Pinello L, Joung JK. Nat Methods. 2021 Sep;18(9):1075-1081. doi: 10.1038/s41592-021-01224-1. Epub 2021 Aug 5. PubMed 34354266.
Backbone
  Vector backbone: pCAG-CFP
  Total vector size (bp): 10540
  Vector type: Mammalian Expression
Growth in bacteria
  Bacterial resistance: Ampicillin, 100 μg/mL
  Growth temperature: 37°C
  Growth strain: DH5alpha
  Copy number: High Copy
Gene/Insert
  Gene/Insert name: dCas9-DmrA(x4)
  Species: S. Pyogenes
  Insert size (bp): 5567
  Mutation: D10A, H840A (catalytically inactive Cas9)
  Promoter: CAG
  Cloning method: Gibson Cloning
  Sequencing primers: 5′ GCAACGTGCTGGTTATTGTG; 3′ CAGAGGGAAAAAGATCTCAGTGG
Terms and licenses: Academic/Nonprofit Terms; Industry Terms: Not Available to Industry
How to cite: BPK1179 was a gift from Keith Joung (Addgene plasmid # 179296 ; http://n2t.net/addgene:179296 ; RRID:Addgene_179296)
